>Addgene plasmid #91572 | pET28a-GGG-ELP(120nm)-Cys | addgene full sequence | sequence record 181443 | Addgene NGS Result
TGCTAACTCGAGTAAGATCCGGCTGCTAACAAAGCCCGAAAGGAAGCTGAGTTGGCTGCTGCCACCGCTG
AGCAATAACTAGCATAACCCCTTGGGGCCTCTAAACGGGTCTTGAGGGGTTTTTTGCTGAAAGGAGGAAC
TATATCCGGATTGGCGAATGGG
[124 nt withheld, positions 163-286]
C
[91 nt withheld, positions 288-378]
A
[49 nt withheld, positions 380-428]
CCTTTGACGTTGGAGTCCACGTTCTTT
[37 nt withheld, positions 456-492]
ACCCTATCTCGGTCTATTCTTTTGATTTATAAGGGATTTTGCCGATTTCGGCCTATTGGTTAAAAAATGA
GCTGATTTAACAAAAATTTAACGCGAATTTTAACAAAATATTAACGCTTACAATTTAGGTGGCACTTTTC
GGGGAAATGTGCGCGGAACCCCTATTTGTTTATTTTTCTAAATACATTCAAATATGTATCCGCTCATGAA
TTAATTCTTAGAAAAACTCATCGAGCATCAAATGAAACTGCAATTTATTCATATCAGGATTATCAATACC
ATATTTTTGAAAAAGCCGTTTCTGTAATGAAGGAGAAAACTCACCGAGGCAGTTCCATAGGATGGCAAGA
TCCTGGTATCGGTCTGCGATTCCGACTCGTCCAACATCAATACAACCTATTAATTTCCCCTCGTCAAAAA
TAAGGTTATCAAGTGAGAAATCACCATGAGTGACGACTGAATCCGGTGAGAATGGCAAAAGTTTATGCAT
TTCTTTCCAGACTTGTTCAACAGGCCAGCCATTACGCTCGTCATCAAAATCACTCGCATCAACCAAACCG
TTATTCATTCGTGATTGCGCCTGAGCGAGACGAAATACGCGATCGCTGTTAAAAGGACAATTACAAACAG
GAATCGAATGCAACCGGCGCAGGAACACTGCCAGCGCATCAACAATATTTTCACCTGAATCAGGATATTC
TTCTAATACCTGGAATGCTGTTTTCCCGGGGATCGCAGTGGTGAGTAACCATGCATCATCAGGAGTACGG
ATAAAATGCTTGATGGTCGGAAGAGGCATAAATTCCGTCAGCCAGTTTAGTCTGACCATCTCATCTGTAA
CATCATTGGCAACGCTACCTTTGCCATGTTTCAGAAACAACTCTGGCGCATCGGGCTTCCCATACAATCG
ATAGATTGTCGCACCTGATTGCCCGACATTATCGCGAGCCCATTTATACCCATATAAATCAGCATCCATG
TTGGAATTTAATCGCGGCCTAGAGCAAGACGTTTCCCGTTGAATATGGCTCATAACACCCCTTGTATTAC
TGTTTATGTAAGCAGACAGTTTTATTGTTCATGACCAAAATCCCTTAACGTGAGTTTTCGTTCCACTGAG
CGTCAGACCCCGTAGAAAAGATCAAAGGATCTTCTTGAGATCCTTTTTTTCTGCGCGTAATCTGCTGCTT
GCAAACAAAAAAACCACCGCTACCAGCGGTGGTTTGTTTGCCGGATCAAGAGCTACCAACTCTTTTTCCG
AAGGTAACTGGCTTCAGCAGAGCGCAGATACCAAATACTGTCCTTCTAGTGTAGCCGTAGTTAGGCCACC
ACTTCAAGAACTCTGTAGCACCGCCTACATACCTCGCTCTGCTAATCCTGTTACCAGTGGCTGCTGCCAG
TGGCGATAAGTCGTGTCTTACCGGGTTGGACTCAAGACGATAGTTACCGGATAAGGCGCAGCGGTCGGGC
TGAACGGGGGGTTCGTGCACACAGCCCAGCTTGGAGCGAACGACCTACACCGAACTGAGATACCTACAGC
GTGAGCTATGAGAAAGCGCCACGCTTCCCGAAGGGAGAAAGGCGGACAGGTATCCGGTAAGCGGCAGGGT
CGGAACAGGAGAGCGCACGAGGGAGCTTCCAGGGGGAAACGCCTGGTATCTTTATAGTCCTGTCGGGTTT
CGCCACCTCTGACTTGAGCGTCGATTTTTGTGATGCTCGTCAGGGGGGCGGAGCCTATGGAAAAACGCCA
GCAACGCGGCCTTTTTACGGTTCCTGGCCTTTTGCTGGCCTTTTGCTCACATGTTCTTTCCTGCGTTATC
CCCTGATTCTGTGGATAACCGTATTACCGCCTTTGAGTGAGCTGATACCGCTCGCCGCAGCCGAACGACC
GAGCGCAGCGAGTCAGTGAGCGAGGAAGCGGAAGAGCGCCTGATGCGGTATTTTCTCCTTACGCATCTGT
GCGGTATTTCACACCGCAATGGTGCACTCTCAGTACAATCTGCTCTGATGCCGCATAGTTAAGCCAGTAT
ACACTCCGCTATCGCTACGTGACTGGGTCATGGCTGCGCCCCGACACCCGCCAACACCCGCTGACGCGCC
CTGACGGGCTTGTCTGCTCCCGGCATCCGCTTACAGACAAGCTGTGACCGTCTCCGGGAGCTGCATGTGT
CAGAGGTTTTCACCGTCATCACCGAAACGCGCGAGGCAGCTGCGGTAAAGCTCATCAGCGTGGTCGTGAA
GCGATTCACAGATGTCTGCCTGTTCATCCGCGTCCAGCTCGTTGAGTTTCTCCAGAAGCGTTAATGTCTG
GCTTCTGATAAAGCGGGCCATGTTAAGGGCGGTTTTTTCCTGTTTGGTCACTGATGCCTCCGTGTAAGGG
GGATTTCTGTTCATGGGGGTAATGATACCGATGAAACGAGAGAGGATGCTCACGATACGGGTTACTGATG
ATGAACATGCCCGGTTACTGGAACGTTGTGAGGGTAAACAACTGGCGGTATGGATGCGGCGGGACCAGAG
AAAAATCACTCAGGGTCAATGCCAGCGCTTCGTTAATACAGATGTAGGTGTTCCACAGGGTAGCCAGCAG
CATCCTGCGATGCAGATCCGGAACATAATGGTGCAGGGCGCTGACTTCCGCGTTTCCAGACTTTACGAAA
CACGGAAACCGAAGACCATTCATGTTGTTGCTCAGGTCGCAGACGTTTTGCAGCAGCAGTCGCTTCACGT
TCGCTCGCGTATCGGTGATTCATTCTGCTAACCAGTAAGGCAACCCCGCCAGCCTAGCCGGGTCCTCAAC
GACAGGAGCACGATCATGCGCACCCGTGGGGCCGCCATGCCGGCGATAATGGCCTGCTTCTCGCCGAAAC
GTTTGGTGGCGGGACCAGTGACGAAGGCTTGAGCGAGGGCGTGCAAGATTCCGAATACCGCAAGCGACAG
GCCGATCATCGTCGCGCTCCAGCGAAAGCGGTCCTCGCCGAAAATGACCCAGAGCGCTGCCGGCACCTGT
CCTACGAGTTGCATGATAAAGAAGACAGTCATAAGTGCGGCGACGATAGTCATGCCCCGCGCCCACCGGA
AGGAGCTGACTGGGTTGAAGGCTCTCAAGGGCATCGGTCGAGATCCCGGTGCCTAATGAGTGAGCTAACT
TACATTAATTGCGTTGCGCTCACTGCCCGCTTTCCAGTCGGGAAACCTGTCGTGCCAGCTGCATTAATGA
ATCGGCCAACGCGCGGGGAGAGGCGGTTTGCGTATTGGGCGCCAGGGTGGTTTTTCTTTTCACCAGTGAG
ACGGGCAACAGCTGATTGCCCTTCACCGCCTGGCCCTGAGAGAGTTGCAGCAAGCGGTCCACGCTGGTTT
GCCCCAGCAGGCGAAAATCCTGTTTGATGGTGGTTAACGGCGGGATATAACATGAGCTGTCTTCGGTATC
GTCGTATCCCACTACCGAGATATCCGCACCAACGCGCAGCCCGGACTCGGTAATGGCGCGCATTGCGCCC
AGCGCCATCTGATCGTTGGCAACCAGCATCGCAGTGGGAACGATGCCCTCATTCAGCATTTGCATGGTTT
GTTGAAAACCGGACATGGCACTCCAGTCGCCTTCCCGTTCCGCTATCGGCTGAATTTGATTGCGAGTGAG
ATATTTATGCCAGCCAGCCAGACGCAGACGCGCCGAGACAGAACTTAATGGGCCCGCTAACAGCGCGATT
TGCTGGTGACCCAATGCGACCAGATGCTCCACGCCCAGTCGCGTACCGTCTTCATGGGAGAAAATAATAC
TGTTGATGGGTGTCTGGTCAGAGACATCAAGAAATAACGCCGGAACATTAGTGCAGGCAGCTTCCACAGC
AATGGCATCCTGGTCATCCAGCGGATAGTTAATGATCAGCCCACTGACGCGTTGCGCGAGAAGATTGTGC
ACCGCCGCTTTACAGGCTTCGACGCCGCTTCGTTCTACCATCGACACCACCACGCTGGCACCCAGTTGAT
CGGCGCGAGATTTAATCGCCGCGACAATTTGCGACGGCGCGTGCAGGGCCAGACTGGAGGTGGCAACGCC
AATCAGCAACGACTGTTTGCCCGCCAGTTGTTGTGCCACGCGGTTGGGAATGTAATTCAGCTCCGCCATC
GCCGCTTCCACTTTTTCCCGCGTTTTCGCAGAAACGTGGCTGGCCTGGTTCACCACGCGGGAAACGGTCT
GATAAGAGACACCGGCATACTCTGCGACATCGTATAACGTTACTGGTTTCACATTCACCACCCTGAATTG
ACTCTCTTCCGGGCGCTATCATGCCATACCGCGAAAGGTTTTGCGCCATTCGATGGTGTCCGGGATCTCG
ACGCTCTCCCTTATGCGACTCCTGCATTAGGAAGCAGCCCAGTAGTAGGTTGAGGCCGTTGAGCACCGCC
GCCGCAAGGAATGGTGCATGCAAGGAGATGGCGCCCAACAGTCCCCCGGCCACGGGGCCTGCCACCATAC
CCACGCCGAAACAAGCGCTCATGAGCCCGAAGTGGCGAGCCCGATCTTCCCCATCGGTGATGTCGGCGAT
ATAGGCGCCAGCAACCGCACCTGTGGCGCCGGTGATGCCGGCCACGATGCGTCCGGCGTAGAGGATCGAG
ATCTCGATCCCGCGAAATTAATACGACTCACTATAGGGGAATTGTGAGCGGATAACAATTCCCCTGTAGA
AATAATTTTGTTTAACTTTAAGAAGGAGATATACATATGGGGGGCGGTGTGCCGGGAGAAGGAGTCCCTG
GTGTCGGTGTCCCAGGCGTGGGTGTTCCGGGTGTGGGCGTTCCAGGCGTAGGCGTACCGGGCGCGGGTGT
TCCTGGTGCTGGTGTTCCGGGCGGCGGTGTTCCGGGGGGTGGCGTTCCGGGTGAAGGAGTACCAGGCGAA
GGCGTGCCGGGTGTCGGTGTCCCAGGCGTGGGTGTTCCGGGTGTGGGCGTTCCAGGCGTAGGCGTACCGG
GCGCGGGTGTTCCTGGTGCTGGTGTTCCGGGCGGCGGTGTTCCGGGGGGTGGCGTTCCGGGTGAGGGTGT
ACCAGGCGAAGGGGTGCCGGGTGTCGGTGTCCCAGGCGTGGGTGTTCCGGGTGTGGGCGTTCCAGGCGTA
GGCGTACCGGGCGCGGGTGTTCCTGGTGCTGGTGTTCCGGGCGGCGGTGTTCCGGGGGGTGGCGTTCCGG
GTGAGGGTGTGCCGGGAGAAGGAGTCCCTGGTGTCGGTGTCCCAGGCGTGGGTGTTCCGGGTGTGGGCGT
TCCAGGCGTAGGCGTACCGGGCGCGGGTGTTCCTGGTGCTGGTGTTCCGGGCGGCGGTGTTCCGGGGGGT
GGCGTTCCGGGTGAAGGAGTACCAGGCGAAGGCGTGCCGGGTGTCGGTGTCCCAGGCGTGGGTGTTCCGG
GTGTGGGCGTTCCAGGCGTAGGCGTACCGGGCGCGGGTGTTCCTGGTGCTGGTGTTCCGGGCGGCGGTGT
TCCGGGGGGTGGCGTTCCGGGTGAGGGTGTACCAGGCGAAGGGGTGCCGGGTGTCGGTGTCCCAGGCGTG
GGTGTTCCGGGTGTGGGCGTTCCAGGCGTAGGCGTACCGGGCGCGGGTGTTCCTGGTGCTGGTGTTCCGG
GCGGCGGTGTTCCGGGGGGTGGCGTTCCGGGTGAAGGT
Features (pLannotate 1.2.2; 17 found; start..end, strand, type, name):
     22..71      +  CDS            SET1 (fragment): solubility-enhancement tag derived from T7 phage gene 10B
     79..126     +  terminator     T7 terminator: transcription terminator for bacteriophage T7 RNA polymerase
    163..591     +  rep_origin     f1 ori (sequence partly withheld): f1 bacteriophage origin of replication; arrow indicates direction of (+) strand synthesis
    644..701     +  promoter       AmpR promoter (fragment): bla
    710..1525    -  CDS            KanR: aminoglycoside phosphotransferase; aph(3')-Ia; confers resistance to kanamycin in bacteria or G418 (Geneticin®) in eukaryotes
   1647..2235    +  rep_origin     ori: high-copy-number ColE1/pMB1/pBR322/pUC origin of replication
   2421..2560    -  misc_feature   bom: basis of mobility region from pBR322
   2662..2853    -  CDS            rop: Rop protein, which maintains plasmids at low copy number; rop
   2870..3250    +  CDS            YPB1_ECOLX: Protein predicted: Swiss-Prot protein existence level 4. From Escherichia coli.
   3322..3613    -  CDS            TcR (fragment): tetracycline efflux protein; tet; confers resistance to tetracycline
   3628..3649    -  protein_bind   CAP binding site: CAP binding activates transcription in the presence of cAMP. E. coli catabolite activator protein
   3662..4744    -  CDS            lacI: lac repressor; lacI; The lac repressor binds to the lac operator to inhibit transcription in E. coli. This inhibition can be relieved by adding lactose or isopropyl-β-D-thiogalactopyranoside (IPTG).
   4745..4822    -  promoter       lacI promoter: lacI
   4830..5109    -  CDS            TcR (fragment): tetracycline efflux protein; tet; confers resistance to tetracycline
   5131..5149    +  promoter       T7 promoter: promoter for bacteriophage T7 RNA polymerase
   5150..5174    +  protein_bind   lac operator: The lac repressor binds to the lac operator to inhibit transcription in E. coli. This inhibition can be relieved by adding lactose or isopropyl-β-D-thiogalactopyranoside (IPTG). lac repressor encoded by lacI
   5189..5211    +  RBS            RBS: efficient ribosome binding site from bacteriophage T7 gene 10 (Olins and Rangwala, 1989)
