[The description below was written by a language model from this plasmid's Addgene catalogue record and pLannotate feature annotations shown in this document.]
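Description:
pET28a-GGG-ELP(120nm)-Cys is a bacterial expression plasmid built on the Novagen pET28a backbone (about 6.1 kb in total) for producing a synthetic elastin-like polypeptide (ELP) in E. coli. It is selected with kanamycin through the aph(3')-Ia KanR gene. It replicates from a ColE1/pBR322-type origin accompanied by the bom region and the rop gene, which keeps copy number low, as the catalogue entry indicates. An f1 origin is also present. The annotation additionally picks up short tetracycline-resistance fragments, an AmpR promoter fragment and a predicted E. coli ORF, which are backbone remnants rather than functional parts.

The expression cassette consists of a T7 promoter followed by a lac operator and the strong T7 gene 10 ribosome binding site, with a T7 terminator downstream. The plasmid-borne lacI gene supplies repressor, so transcription depends on T7 RNA polymerase in a DE3-type host and on induction. The 915 bp insert, assembled through BsaI sites that were destroyed during cloning, is not annotated in the feature table. It evidently occupies the unannotated stretch between the RBS and the terminator region. The short "SET1" hit just before the terminator is probably backbone sequence rather than a real tag.

According to the record, the insert encodes six repeats of a ten-pentapeptide block of VPGXG motifs with glutamate, valine, alanine and glycine as guest residues. An N-terminal GGG triglycine serves as the nucleophile for sortase-mediated ligation, and a C-terminal cysteine allows thiol-based site-specific attachment. The "120nm" in the name presumably refers to the linker length. The associated work used such ELPs as defined, monodisperse linkers for tethering proteins in single-molecule force spectroscopy.
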