Addgene plasmid #91572: pET28a-GGG-ELP(120nm)-Cys
Purpose: Elastin Like Polypeptide: [(VPGEG)-(VPGVG)4-(VPGAG)2-(VPGGG)2-(VPGEG)]6, with N-Terminal Sortase Recognition Sequence GGG and a C-terminal Cysteine
Depositing lab: Hermann Gaub. Depositing organization: Ludwig-Maximilians-Universitaet Muenchen (LMU). Publication: Elastin-like Polypeptide Linkers for Single-Molecule Force Spectroscopy. Ott W, Jobst MA, Bauer MS, Durner E, Milles LF, Nash MA, Gaub HE. ACS Nano. 2017 Jun 12. doi: 10.1021/acsnano.7b02694. PubMed 28591514.
Backbone
  Vector backbone: pET28a
  Backbone manufacturer: Novagen
  Backbone size w/o insert (bp): 5219
  Total vector size (bp): 6134
  Vector type: Bacterial Expression
Growth in bacteria
  Bacterial resistance: Kanamycin, 50 μg/mL
  Growth temperature: 37°C
  Growth strain: DH5alpha
  Growth instructions: For protein production transformed NiCo21(DE3) strains in auto induction media (supplemented with 5 mg/ml proline, valine and 10 mg/ml glycin) were grown for 24 hrs (6 hrs 37°C, 18 hrs 25°C).
  Copy number: Low Copy
Gene/Insert
  Gene/Insert name: GGG-ELP(120nm)-Cys (alt name: Elastin like polypeptide)
  Species: Synthetic
  Insert size (bp): 915
  Promoter: T7
  Tag / fusion protein: Sortase-Tag (N terminal on insert); Cysteine (C terminal on insert)
  Cloning method: Restriction Enzyme; 5′ cloning site BsaI-HF (destroyed during cloning); 3′ cloning site BsaI-HF (destroyed during cloning)
  Sequencing primers: 5′ CCGATCTTCCCCATCGGT; 3′ CTAGTTATTGCTCAGCGGT
Terms and licenses: Academic/Nonprofit Terms; Industry Terms: Not Available to Industry
Depositor comments: The underlying cloning procedure of the employed ELP genes is described in this article: Ott, W.; Nicolaus, T.; Gaub, H. E.; Nash, M. A. Sequence-Independent Cloning and Post-Translational Modification of Repetitive Protein Polymers through Sortase and Sfp-Mediated Enzymatic Ligation. Biomacromolecules 2016, 17, 1330−1338.
How to cite: pET28a-GGG-ELP(120nm)-Cys was a gift from Hermann Gaub (Addgene plasmid # 91572 ; http://n2t.net/addgene:91572 ; RRID:Addgene_91572)
