>Addgene plasmid #91572 | pET28a-GGG-ELP(120nm)-Cys | depositor partial sequence | sequence record 176196 | Reading Frame sequence - fully sequenced
ATGGGGGGCGGTGTGCCGGGAGAAGGAGTCCCTGGTGTCGGTGTCCCAGGCGTGGGTGTTCCGGGTGTGG
GCGTTCCAGGCGTAGGCGTACCGGGCGCGGGTGTTCCTGGTGCTGGTGTTCCGGGCGGCGGTGTTCCGGG
GGGTGGCGTTCCGGGTGAAGGAGTACCAGGCGAAGGCGTGCCGGGTGTCGGTGTCCCAGGCGTGGGTGTT
CCGGGTGTGGGCGTTCCAGGCGTAGGCGTACCGGGCGCGGGTGTTCCTGGTGCTGGTGTTCCGGGCGGCG
GTGTTCCGGGGGGTGGCGTTCCGGGTGAGGGTGTACCAGGCGAAGGGGTGCCGGGTGTCGGTGTCCCAGG
CGTGGGTGTTCCGGGTGTGGGCGTTCCAGGCGTAGGCGTACCGGGCGCGGGTGTTCCTGGTGCTGGTGTT
CCGGGCGGCGGTGTTCCGGGGGGTGGCGTTCCGGGTGAGGGTGTGCCGGGAGAAGGAGTCCCTGGTGTCG
GTGTCCCAGGCGTGGGTGTTCCGGGTGTGGGCGTTCCAGGCGTAGGCGTACCGGGCGCGGGTGTTCCTGG
TGCTGGTGTTCCGGGCGGCGGTGTTCCGGGGGGTGGCGTTCCGGGTGAAGGAGTACCAGGCGAAGGCGTG
CCGGGTGTCGGTGTCCCAGGCGTGGGTGTTCCGGGTGTGGGCGTTCCAGGCGTAGGCGTACCGGGCGCGG
GTGTTCCTGGTGCTGGTGTTCCGGGCGGCGGTGTTCCGGGGGGTGGCGTTCCGGGTGAGGGTGTACCAGG
CGAAGGGGTGCCGGGTGTCGGTGTCCCAGGCGTGGGTGTTCCGGGTGTGGGCGTTCCAGGCGTAGGCGTA
CCGGGCGCGGGTGTTCCTGGTGCTGGTGTTCCGGGCGGCGGTGTTCCGGGGGGTGGCGTTCCGGGTGAAG
GTTGCTAA
